Addgene plasmid #40348: pMIEG3-c-Jun
Depositing lab: Alexander Dent. Depositing organization: Indiana University School of Medicine, Indianapolis. Publication: Regulation of IL-10 gene expression in Th2 cells by Jun proteins. Wang ZY, Sato H, Kusam S, Sehra S, Toney LM, Dent AL. J Immunol. 2005 Feb 15;174(4):2098-105. PubMed 15699140.
Backbone
  Vector backbone: pMIEG3
  Backbone manufacturer: David A. Williams (PMID: 10961859)
  Vector type: Mammalian Expression, Retroviral
Growth in bacteria
  Bacterial resistance: Ampicillin, 100 μg/mL
  Growth temperature: 37°C
  Growth strain: Stbl3
  Copy number: High Copy
Gene/Insert
  Gene/Insert name: c-Jun (alt name: jun proto-oncogene)
  Species: H. sapiens (human)
  GenBank ID: NM_002228.3 NP_002219.1
  Entrez Gene: JUN (a.k.a. AP-1, AP1, c-Jun, cJUN, p39)
  Tag / fusion protein: IRES eGFP (C terminal on backbone)
  Cloning method: Restriction Enzyme; 5′ cloning site NotI (not destroyed); 3′ cloning site XhoI (unknown if destroyed)
  Sequencing primers: 5′ pLXSN_5; 3′ IRES-R2 (gacggcaatatggtggaaa)
Terms and licenses: Academic/Nonprofit Terms; Industry Terms: Not Available to Industry
Depositor comments: The c-Jun- and JunB-expressing retroviruses were constructed by inserting c-Jun and JunB cDNAs into the retroviral vector pMIEG3 via NotI and XhoI sites.
How to cite: pMIEG3-c-Jun was a gift from Alexander Dent (Addgene plasmid # 40348 ; http://n2t.net/addgene:40348 ; RRID:Addgene_40348)
