[The description below was written by a language model from this plasmid's Addgene catalogue record and pLannotate feature annotations shown in this document.]
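Description:
pMIEG3-c-Jun is a gammaretroviral expression plasmid of about 7.5 kb, built on the pMIEG3 backbone and used to deliver human c-Jun (the JUN proto-oncogene, an AP-1 family transcription factor) into mammalian cells. In bacteria it is maintained through a high-copy ColE1/pUC-type origin and selected with ampicillin via the β-lactamase gene and its own promoter. The remaining annotations outside the viral region (fragments of lacI, lacZα, rop, bom, a tetracycline resistance gene and a lac promoter/operator) are partial leftovers of earlier cloning vectors and are not functional parts of the design.

The proviral region is flanked by murine embryonic stem cell virus 5′ and 3′ long terminal repeats. The 5′ LTR supplies the promoter for the genomic transcript. It is followed by the MESV Ψ packaging signal and a truncated, start-codon-less MMLV gag segment, which together promote incorporation of the RNA into virions. No intact viral structural genes are annotated, only the truncated gag and a short env fragment, so these functions would have to be supplied in trans by a packaging system. The c-Jun cDNA was inserted between NotI and XhoI sites and is flanked by multiple-cloning-site remnants. Downstream lie an EMCV IRES and EGFP. One LTR-driven bicistronic mRNA therefore yields untagged c-Jun and, by internal ribosome entry, a separate EGFP protein that marks transduced cells for detection or sorting.

The depositor describes the plasmid, with a matching JunB version, as the basis for c-Jun-expressing retrovirus, and the associated publication concerns regulation of IL-10 gene expression by Jun proteins in Th2 cells.
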