Features (pLannotate 1.2.2; 21 found; start..end, strand, type, name):
      5..103     +  CDS            env (fragment): murine leukemia virus gPr80 envelope polyprotein precursor; env; proteolytically cleaved into gp70SU and p15TM subunits
    145..661     +  LTR            5' LTR: 5' long terminal repeat from murine embryonic stem cell virus
    725..1066    +  misc_feature   MESV Ψ: packaging signal of murine embryonic stem cell virus
   1133..1549    +  CDS            gag (truncated): truncated Moloney murine leukemia virus (MMLV) gag gene lacking the start codon
   1565..1592    +  misc_feature   MCS (fragment): pBluescript multiple cloning site
   1593..2585    +  CDS            JUN: JUN_HUMAN - Experimental evidence at protein level: Swiss-Prot protein existence level 1. Transcription factor that recognizes and binds to the enhancer heptamer motif 5'-TGA[CG]TCA-3' (PubMed:10995748, PubMed:22083952). Promotes activity of NR5A1 when phosphorylated by HIPK3 leading to increased steroidogenic gene expression upon cAMP signaling pathway stimulation (PubMed:17210646). Involved in activated KRAS-mediated transcriptional activation of USP28 in colorectal cancer (CRC) cells (PubMed:24623306). Binds to the USP28 promoter in colorectal cancer (CRC) cells (PubMed:24623306). From Homo
   2589..2627    +  misc_feature   MCS (fragment): pBluescript multiple cloning site
   2633..3219    +  misc_feature   IRES2: internal ribosome entry site (IRES) of the encephalomyocarditis virus (EMCV)
   3220..3936    +  CDS            EGFP: EGFP is a basic (constitutively fluorescent) green fluorescent protein published in 1996, derived from Aequorea victoria. It is reported to be a rapidly-maturing weak dimer with moderate acid sensitivity.
   4018..4532    +  LTR            3' LTR: 3' long terminal repeat from murine embryonic stem cell virus
   4694..4710    -  protein_bind   lac operator: The lac repressor binds to the lac operator to inhibit transcription in E. coli. This inhibition can be relieved by adding lactose or isopropyl-β-D-thiogalactopyranoside (IPTG). lac repressor encoded by lacI
   4718..4748    -  promoter       lac promoter: promoter for the E. coli lac operon
   4763..4784    -  protein_bind   CAP binding site: CAP binding activates transcription in the presence of cAMP. E. coli catabolite activator protein
   4797..4889    -  CDS            lacI (fragment): lac repressor; lacI; The lac repressor binds to the lac operator to inhibit transcription in E. coli. This inhibition can be relieved by adding lactose or isopropyl-β-D-thiogalactopyranoside (IPTG).
   5072..5660    -  rep_origin     ori: high-copy-number ColE1/pMB1/pBR322/pUC origin of replication
   5831..6691    -  CDS            AmpR: β-lactamase; bla; confers resistance to ampicillin, carbenicillin, and related antibiotics
   6692..6796    -  promoter       AmpR promoter: bla
   6891..6926    +  CDS            rop (fragment): Rop protein, which maintains plasmids at low copy number; rop
   7028..7127    +  misc_feature   bom (fragment): basis of mobility region from pBR322
   7133..7282    -  CDS            lacZα (fragment): LacZα fragment of β-galactosidase; lacZ fragment
   7282..4       -  CDS            TcR (fragment) (across the origin): tetracycline efflux protein; tet; confers resistance to tetracycline
>Addgene plasmid #40348 | pMIEG3-c-Jun | addgene full sequence | sequence record 227908 | Addgene NGS Result
GAGGCGATTAGTCCAATTTGTTAAAGACAGGATATCAGTGGTCCAGGCTCTAGTTTTGACTCAACAATAT
CACCAGCTGAAGCCTATAGAGTACGAGCCATAGATAAAATAAAAGATTTTATTTAGTCTCCAGAAAAAGG
GGGGAATGAAAGACCCCACCTGTAGGTTTGGCAAGCTAGCTTAAGTAACGCCATTTTGCAAGGCATGGAA
AATACATAACTGAGAATAGAGAAGTTCAGATCAAGGTTAGGAACAGAGAGACAGCAGAATATGGGCCAAA
CAGGATATCTGTGGTAAGCAGTTCCTGCCCCGGCTCAGGGCCAAGAACAGATGGTCCCCAGATGCGGTCC
CGCCCTCAGCAGTTTCTAGAGAACCATCAGATGTTTCCAGGGTGCCCCAAGGACCTGAAATGACCCTGTG
CCTTATTTGAACTAACCAATCAGTTCGCTTCTCGCTTCTGTTCGCGCGCTTCTGCTCCCCGAGCTCAATA
AAAGAGCCCACAACCCCTCACTCGGCGCGCCAGTCCTCCGATAGACTGCGTCGCCCGGGTACCCGTATTC
CCAATAAAGCCTCTTGCTGTTTGCATCCGAATCGTGGACTCGCTGATCCTTGGGAGGGTCTCCTCAGATT
GATTGACTGCCCACCTCGGGGGTCTTTCATTTGGAGGTTCCACCGAGATTTGGAGACCCCTGCCCAGGGA
CCACCGACCCCCCCGCCGGGAGGTAAGCTGGCCAGCGGTCGTTTCGTGTCTGTCTCTGTCTTTGTGCGTG
TTTGTGCCGGCATCTAATGTTTGCGCCTGCGTCTGTACTAGTTAGCTAACTAGCTCTGTATCTGGCGGAC
CCGTGGTGGAACTGACGAGTTCTGAACACCCGGCCGCAACCCTGGGAGACGTCCCAGGGACTTTGGGGGC
CGTTTTTGTGGCCCGACCTGAGGAAGGGAGTCGATGTGGAATCCGACCCCGTCAGGATATGTGGTTCTGG
TAGGAGACGAGAACCTAAAACAGTTCCCGCCTCCGTCTGAATTTTTGCTTTCGGTTTGGAACCGAAGCCG
CGCGTCTTGTCTGCTGCAGCGCTGCAGCATCGTTCTGTGTTGTCTCTGTCTGACTGTGTTTCTGTATTTG
TCTGAAAATTAGGGCCAGACTGTTACCACTCCCTTAAGTTTGACCTTAGGTCACTGGAAAGATGTCGAGC
GGATCGCTCACAACCAGTCGGTAGATGTCAAGAAGAGACGTTGGGTTACCTTCTGCTCTGCAGAATGGCC
AACCTTTAACGTCGGATGGCCGCGAGACGGCACCTTTAACCGAGACCTCATCACCCAGGTTAAGATCAAG
GTCTTTTCACCTGGCCCGCATGGACACCCAGACCAGGTCCCCTACATCGTGACCTGGGAAGCCTTGGCTT
TTGACCCCCCTCCCTGGGTCAAGCCCTTTGTACACCCTAAGCCTCCGCCTCCTCTTCCTCCATCCGCCCC
GTCTCTCCCCCTTGAACCTCCTCGTTCGACCCCGCCTCGATCCTCCCTTTATCCAGCCCTCACTCCTTCT
CTAGGCGCCGGAATTCCAAGGCCTTGGCGGCCGCTCTAGAACTAGTGGATCCATGACTGCAAAGATGGAA
ACGACCTTCTATGACGATGCCCTCAACGCCTCGTTCCTCCCGTCCGAGAGCGGACCTTATGGCTACAGTA
ACCCCAAGATCCTGAAACAGAGCATGACCCTGAACCTGGCCGACCCAGTGGGGAGCCTGAAGCCGCACCT
CCGCGCCAAGAACTCGGACCTCCTCACCTCGCCCGACGTGGGGCTGCTCAAGCTGGCGTCGCCCGAGCTG
GAGCGCCTGATAATCCAGTCCAGCAACGGGCACATCACCACCACGCCGACCCCCACCCAGTTCCTGTGCC
CCAAGAACGTGACAGATGAGCAGGAGGGCTTCGCCGAGGGCTTCGTGCGCGCCCTGGCCGAACTGCACAG
CCAGAACACGCTGCCCAGCGTCACGTCGGCGGCGCAGCCGGTCAACGGGGCAGGCATGGTGGCTCCCGCG
GTAGCCTCGGTGGCAGGGGGCAGCGGCAGCGGCGGCTTCAGCGCCAGCCTGCACAGCGAGCCGCCGGTCT
ACGCAAACCTCAGCAACTTCAACCCAGGCGCGCTGAGCAGCGGCGGCGGGGCGCCCTCCTACGGCGCGGC
CGGCCTGGCCTTTCCCGCGCAACCCCAGCAGCAGCAGCAGCCGCCGCACCACCTGCCCCAGCAGATGCCC
GTGCAGCACCCGCGGCTGCAGGCCCTGAAGGAGGAGCCTCAGACAGTGCCCGAGATGCCCGGCGAGACAC
CGCCCCTGTCCCCCATCGACATGGAGTCCCAGGAGCGGATCAAGGCGGAGAGGAAGCGCATGAGGAACCG
CATCGCTGCCTCCAAGTGCCGAAAAAGGAAGCTGGAGAGAATCGCCCGGCTGGAGGAAAAAGTGAAAACC
TTGAAAGCTCAGAACTCGGAGCTGGCGTCCACGGCCAACATGCTCAGGGAACAGGTGGCACAGCTTAAAC
AGAAAGTCATGAACCACGTTAACAGTGGGTGCCAACTCATGCTAACGCAGCAGTTGCAAACATTTTGAGA
ATTCGATATCAAGCTTATCGATACCGTCGACCTCGAGATCCGCCCCTCTCCCTCCCCCCCCCCTAACGTT
ACTGGCCGAAGCCGCTTGGAATAAGGCCGGTGTGCGTTTGTCTATATGTTATTTTCCACCATATTGCCGT
CTTTTGGCAATGTGAGGGCCCGGAAACCTGGCCCTGTCTTCTTGACGAGCATTCCTAGGGGTCTTTCCCC
TCTCGCCAAAGGAATGCAAGGTCTGTTGAATGTCGTGAAGGAAGCAGTTCCTCTGGAAGCTTCTTGAAGA
CAAACAACGTCTGTAGCGACCCTTTGCAGGCAGCGGAACCCCCCACCTGGCGACAGGTGCCTCTGCGGCC
AAAAGCCACGTGTATAAGATACACCTGCAAAGGCGGCACAACCCCAGTGCCACGTTGTGAGTTGGATAGT
TGTGGAAAGAGTCAAATGGCTCTCCTCAAGCGTATTCAACAAGGGGCTGAAGGATGCCCAGAAGGTACCC
CATTGTATGGGATCTGATCTGGGGCCTCGGTACACATGCTTTACATGTGTTTAGTCGAGGTTAAAAAAAC
GTCTAGGCCCCCCGAACCACGGGGACGTGGTTTTCCTTTGAAAAACACGATGATAATATGGCCACAACCA
TGGTGAGCAAGGGCGAGGAGCTGTTCACCGGGGTGGTGCCCATCCTGGTCGAGCTGGACGGCGACGTAAA
CGGCCACAAGTTCAGCGTGTCCGGCGAGGGCGAGGGCGATGCCACCTACGGCAAGCTGACCCTGAAGTTC
ATCTGCACCACCGGCAAGCTGCCCGTGCCCTGGCCCACCCTCGTGACCACCCTGACCTACGGCGTGCAGT
GCTTCAGCCGCTACCCCGACCACATGAAGCAGCACGACTTCTTCAAGTCCGCCATGCCCGAAGGCTACGT
CCAGGAGCGCACCATCTTCTTCAAGGACGACGGCAACTACAAGACCCGCGCCGAGGTGAAGTTCGAGGGC
GACACCCTGGTGAACCGCATCGAGCTGAAGGGCATCGACTTCAAGGAGGACGGCAACATCCTGGGGCACA
AGCTGGAGTACAACTACAACAGCCACAACGTCTATATCATGGCCGACAAGCAGAAGAACGGCATCAAGGT
GAACTTCAAGATCCGCCACAACATCGAGGACGGCAGCGTGCAGCTCGCCGACCACTACCAGCAGAACACC
CCCATCGGCGACGGCCCCGTGCTGCTGCCCGACAACCACTACCTGAGCACCCAGTCCGCCCTGAGCAAAG
ACCCCAACGAGAAGCGCGATCACATGGTCCTGCTGGAGTTCGTGACCGCCGCCGGGATCACTCTCGGCAT
GGACGAGCTGTACAAGTCCGGACTCAGATCCGTCGACCTGCAGCCAAGCTTATCGATAAAATAAAAGATT
TTATTTAGTCTCCAGAAAAAGGGGGGAATGAAAGACCCCACCTGTAGGTTTGGCAAGCTAGCTTAAGTAA
CGCCATTTTGCAAGGCATGGAAAATACATAACTGAGAATAGAGAAGTTCAGATCAAGGTTAGGAACAGAG
AGACAGCAGAATATGGGCCAAACAGGATATCTGTGGTAAGCAGTTCCTGCCCCGGCTCAGGGCCAAGAAC
AGATGGTCCCCAGATGCGGTCCCGCCCTCAGCAGTTTCTAGAGAACCATCAGATGTTTCCAGGGTGCCCC
AAGGACCTGAAATGACCCTGTGCCTTATTTGAACTAACCAATCAGTTCGCTTCTCGCTTCTGTTCGCGCG
CTTCTGCTCCCCGAGCTCAATAAAAGAGCCCACAACCCCTCACTCGGCGCGCCAGTCCTCCGATAGACTG
CGTCGCCCGGGTACCCGTGTATCCAATAAACCCTCTTGCAGTTGCATCCGACTTGTGGTCTCGCTGTTCC
TTGGGAGGGTCTCCTCTGAGTGATTGACTACCCGTCAGCGGGGGTCTTTCATGGGTAACAGTTTCTTGAA
GTTGGAGAACAACATTCTGAGGGTAGGAGTCGAATATTAAGTAATCCTGACTCAATTAGCCACTGTTTTG
AATCCACATACTCCAATACTCCTGAAATAGTTCATTATGGACAGCGCAGAAAGAGCTGGGGAGAATTGTG
AAATTGTTATCCGCTCACAATTCCACACAACATACGAGCCGGAAGCATAAAGTGTAAAGCCTGGGGTGCC
TAATGAGTGAGCTAACTCACATTAATTGCGTTGCGCTCACTGCCCGCTTTCCAGTCGGGAAACCTGTCGT
GCCAGCTGCATTAATGAATCGGCCAACGCGCGGGGAGAGGCGGTTTGCGTATTGGGCGCTCTTCCGCTTC
CTCGCTCACTGACTCGCTGCGCTCGGTCGTTCGGCTGCGGCGAGCGGTATCAGCTCACTCAAAGGCGGTA
ATACGGTTATCCACAGAATCAGGGGATAACGCAGGAAAGAACATGTGAGCAAAAGGCCAGCAAAAGGCCA
GGAACCGTAAAAAGGCCGCGTTGCTGGCGTTTTTCCATAGGCTCCGCCCCCCTGACGAGCATCACAAAAA
TCGACGCTCAAGTCAGAGGTGGCGAAACCCGACAGGACTATAAAGATACCAGGCGTTTCCCCCTGGAAGC
TCCCTCGTGCGCTCTCCTGTTCCGACCCTGCCGCTTACCGGATACCTGTCCGCCTTTCTCCCTTCGGGAA
GCGTGGCGCTTTCTCATAGCTCACGCTGTAGGTATCTCAGTTCGGTGTAGGTCGTTCGCTCCAAGCTGGG
CTGTGTGCACGAACCCCCCGTTCAGCCCGACCGCTGCGCCTTATCCGGTAACTATCGTCTTGAGTCCAAC
CCGGTAAGACACGACTTATCGCCACTGGCAGCAGCCACTGGTAACAGGATTAGCAGAGCGAGGTATGTAG
GCGGTGCTACAGAGTTCTTGAAGTGGTGGCCTAACTACGGCTACACTAGAAGAACAGTATTTGGTATCTG
CGCTCTGCTGAAGCCAGTTACCTTCGGAAAAAGAGTTGGTAGCTCTTGATCCGGCAAACAAACCACCGCT
GGTAGCGGTGGTTTTTTTGTTTGCAAGCAGCAGATTACGCGCAGAAAAAAAGGATCTCAAGAAGATCCTT
TGATCTTTTCTACGGGGTCTGACGCTCAGTGGAACGAAAACTCACGTTAAGGGATTTTGGTCATGAGATT
ATCAAAAAGGATCTTCACCTAGATCCTTTTAAATTAAAAATGAAGTTTTAAATCAATCTAAAGTATATAT
GAGTAAACTTGGTCTGACAGTTACCAATGCTTAATCAGTGAGGCACCTATCTCAGCGATCTGTCTATTTC
GTTCATCCATAGTTGCCTGACTCCCCGTCGTGTAGATAACTACGATACGGGAGGGCTTACCATCTGGCCC
CAGTGCTGCAATGATACCGCGAGACCCACGCTCACCGGCTCCAGATTTATCAGCAATAAACCAGCCAGCC
GGAAGGGCCGAGCGCAGAAGTGGTCCTGCAACTTTATCCGCCTCCATCCAGTCTATTAATTGTTGCCGGG
AAGCTAGAGTAAGTAGTTCGCCAGTTAATAGTTTGCGCAACGTTGTTGCCATTGCTACAGGCATCGTGGT
GTCACGCTCGTCGTTTGGTATGGCTTCATTCAGCTCCGGTTCCCAACGATCAAGGCGAGTTACATGATCC
CCCATGTTGTGCAAAAAAGCGGTTAGCTCCTTCGGTCCTCCGATCGTTGTCAGAAGTAAGTTGGCCGCAG
TGTTATCACTCATGGTTATGGCAGCACTGCATAATTCTCTTACTGTCATGCCATCCGTAAGATGCTTTTC
TGTGACTGGTGAGTACTCAACCAAGTCATTCTGAGAATAGTGTATGCGGCGACCGAGTTGCTCTTGCCCG
GCGTCAATACGGGATAATACCGCGCCACATAGCAGAACTTTAAAAGTGCTCATCATTGGAAAACGTTCTT
CGGGGCGAAAACTCTCAAGGATCTTACCGCTGTTGAGATCCAGTTCGATGTAACCCACTCGTGCACCCAA
CTGATCTTCAGCATCTTTTACTTTCACCAGCGTTTCTGGGTGAGCAAAAACAGGAAGGCAAAATGCCGCA
AAAAAGGGAATAAGGGCGACACGGAAATGTTGAATACTCATACTCTTCCTTTTTCAATATTATTGAAGCA
TTTATCAGGGTTATTGTCTCATGAGCGGATACATATTTGAATGTATTTAGAAAAATAAACAAATAGGGGT
TCCGCGCACATTTCCCCGAAAAGTGCCACCTGACGTCTAAGAAACCATTATTATCATGACATTAACCTAT
AAAAATAGGCGTATCACGAGGCCCTTTCGTCTCGCGCGTTTCGGTGATGACGGTGAAAACCTCTGACACA
TGCAGCTCCCGGAGACGGTCACAGCTTGTCTGTAAGCGGATGCCGGGAGCAGACAAGCCCGTCAGGGCGC
GTCAGCGGGTGTTGGCGGGTGTCGGGGCTGGCTTAACTATGCGGCATCAGAGCAGATTGTACTGAGAGTG
CACCATATGCGGTGTGAAATACCGCACAGATGCGTAAGGAGAAAATACCGCATCAGGCGCCATTCGCCAT
TCAGGCTGCGCAACTGTTGGGAAGGGCGATCGGTGCGGGCCTCTTCGCTATTACGCCAGCTGGCGAAAGG
GGGATGTGCTGCAAGGCGATTAAGTTGGGTAACGCCAGGGTTTTCCCAGTCACGACGTTGTAAAACGACG
GCGCAAGGAATGGTGCATGCAAGGAGATGGCGCCCAACAGTCCCCCGGCCACGGGGCCTGCCACCATACC
CACGCCGAAACAAGCGCTCATGAGCCCGAAGTGGCGAGCCCGATCTTCCCCATCGGTGATGTCGGCGATA
TAGGCGCCAGCAACCGCACCTGTGGCGCCGGTGATGCCGGCCACGATGCGTCCGGCGTA
