>Addgene plasmid #40348 | pMIEG3-c-Jun | addgene partial sequence | sequence record 52870 | pLXSN_5
CTCACTCCTTCTCTAGGCGCCGGAATTCCAAGGCCTTGGCGGCCGCTCTAGAACTAGTGGATCCATGACT
GCAAAGATGGAAACGACCTTCTATGACGATGCCCTCAACGCCTCGTTCCTCCCGTCCGAGAGCGGACCTT
ATGGCTACAGTAACCCCAAGATCCTGAAACAGAGCATGACCCTGAACCTGGCCGACCCAGTGGGGAGCCT
GAAGCCGCACCTCCGCGCCAAGAACTCGGACCTCCTCACCTCGCCCGACGTGGGGCTGCTCAAGCTGGCG
TCGCCCGAGCTGGAGCGCCTGATAATCCAGTCCAGCAACGGGCACATCACCACCACGCCGACCCCCACCC
AGTTCCTGTGCCCCAAGAACGTGACAGATGAGCAGGAGGGCTTCGCCGAGGGCTTCGTGCGCGCCCTGGC
CGAACTGCACAGCCAGAACACGCTGCCCAGCGTCACGTCGGCGGCGCAGCCGGTCAACGGGGCAGGCATG
GTGGCTCCCGCGGTAGCCTCGGTGGCAGGGGGCAGCGGCAGCGGCGGCTTCAGCGCCAGCCTGCACAGCG
AGCCGCCGGTCTACGCAAACCTCAGCAACTTCAACCCAGGCGCGCTGAGCAGCGGCGGCGGGGCGCCCTC
CTACGGCGCGGCCGGCCTGGCCTTTCCCGCGCAACCCCAGCAGCAGCAGCAGCCGCCGCACCACCTGCCC
CAGCAGATGCCCGTGCAGCACCCGCGGCTGCAGGCCCTGAAGGAGGAGCCTCAGACAGTGCCCGAGATGC
CCGGCGAGACACCGCCCCTGTCCCC
