>Addgene plasmid #40348 | pMIEG3-c-Jun | addgene partial sequence | sequence record 53402 | IRES-F 5'-TGGCTCTCCTCAAGCGTATT-3'
GTACCCCATTGTATGGGATCTGATCTGGGGCCTCGGTACACATGCTTTACATGTGTTTAGTCGAGGTTAA
AAAAACGTCTAGGCCCCCCGAACCACGGGGACGTGGTTTTCCTTTGAAAAACACGATGATAATATGGCCA
CAACCATGGTGAGCAAGGGCGAGGAGCTGTTCACCGGGGTGGTGCCCATCCTGGTCGAGCTGGACGGCGA
CGTAAACGGCCACAAGTTCAGCGTGTCCGGCGAGGGCGAGGGCGATGCCACCTACGGCAAGCTGACCCTG
AAGTTCATCTGCACCACCGGCAAGCTGCCCGTGCCCTGGCCCACCCTCGTGACCACCCTGACCTACGGCG
TGCAGTGCTTCAGCCGCTACCCCGACCACATGAAGCAGCACGACTTCTTCAAGTCCGCCATGCCCGAAGG
CTACGTCCAGGAGCGCACCATCTTCTTCAAGGACGACGGCAACTACAAGACCCGCGCCGAGGTGAAGTTC
GAGGGCGACACCCTGGTGAACCGCATCGAGCTGAAGGGCATCGACTTCAAGGAGGACGGCAACATCCTGG
GGCACAAGCTGGAGTACAACTACAACAGCCACAACGTCTATATCATGGCCGACAAGCAGAAGAACGGCAT
CAAGGTGAACTTCAAGATCCGCCACAACATCGAGGACGGCAGCGTGCAGCTCGCCGACCACTACCAGCAG
AACACCCCCATCGGCGACGGCCCCGTGCTGCTGCCCGACAACCACTACCTGAGCACCCAGTCCGCCCTGA
GCAAAGACCCCAACGAGAAGCGCGATCACATG
